Addgene plasmid #122729: pHLSec2-irisin-his
Purpose: Expresses in mammalian cells (HEK293):glycosylated and secreted irisin-his
Depositing lab: Harold Erickson. Depositing organization: Duke University. Publication: Irisin - a myth rather than an exercise-inducible myokine. Albrecht E, Norheim F, Thiede B, Holen T, Ohashi T, Schering L, Lee S, Brenmoehl J, Thomas S, Drevon CA, Erickson HP, Maak S. Sci Rep. 2015 Mar 9;5:8889. doi: 10.1038/srep08889. PubMed 25749243.
Backbone
  Vector backbone: pHLSec2
  Backbone size w/o insert (bp): 4600
  Total vector size (bp): 4962
  Vector type: Mammalian Expression
Growth in bacteria
  Bacterial resistance: Ampicillin, 100 μg/mL
  Growth temperature: 37°C
  Growth strain: DH5alpha
  Copy number: Unknown
Gene/Insert
  Gene/Insert name: irisin (ectodomain of FNDC5) (alt name: FNDC5)
  Species: H. sapiens (human), M. musculus (mouse), R. norvegicus (rat), B. taurus (bovine)
  Insert size (bp): 441
  GenBank ID: NM_027402.3
  Entrez Gene: Fndc5 (a.k.a. 1500001L03Rik, PeP, Pxp)
  Tag / fusion protein: his (C terminal on insert); signal sequence for secretion (N terminal on insert)
  Cloning method: Restriction Enzyme; 5′ cloning site EcoRI (not destroyed); 3′ cloning site EcoRI (not destroyed)
  Sequencing primers: 5′ CTACAGCTCCTGGGCAACGTG; 3′ TCAGTGGTATTTGTGAGCCAGGG
Terms and licenses: Academic/Nonprofit Terms; Industry Terms: Not Available to Industry
Depositor comments: Please Note: Addgene NGS is unable to fully resolve the CAG promoter sequence. Please refer to the depositor's sequence for this section of the plasmid.
How to cite: pHLSec2-irisin-his was a gift from Harold Erickson (Addgene plasmid # 122729 ; http://n2t.net/addgene:122729 ; RRID:Addgene_122729)
