[The description below was written by a language model from this plasmid's Addgene catalogue record and pLannotate feature annotations shown in this document.]
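Description:
pHLSec2-irisin-his is a mammalian expression plasmid of about 5 kb, built on the pHLSec2 backbone, for producing secreted, glycosylated irisin in HEK293 cells. It is propagated in E. coli through a high-copy ColE1/pUC-type origin and selected with ampicillin via the β-lactamase gene under its own promoter. No mammalian selection marker is annotated, which fits transient transfection use. Remnants of the lac promoter, operator, CAP site and a lacI fragment are backbone leftovers with no evident role in expression.

The expression cassette is driven by the composite CAG promoter: the CMV immediate-early enhancer, the chicken β-actin promoter and a chimeric β-actin/β-globin intron. It is terminated by the rabbit β-globin polyadenylation signal. The short haemoglobin "CDS" hits flanking the insert are most likely automated matches to β-globin exon sequence belonging to the intron and 3′ region, not expressed fusion partners. The insert, cloned at EcoRI sites, encodes irisin, the ectodomain of FNDC5. The feature tables match it to mouse Fndc5, while the catalogue lists human, mouse, rat and bovine as species. An N-terminal signal sequence directs the protein into the secretory pathway, where it is glycosylated and released into the medium. A C-terminal His tag allows metal-affinity purification and detection. Neither the signal peptide nor the tag is separately annotated in the feature tables.

The depositor and repository sequences are annotated identically but differ by a few bases in length. The repository's sequencing could not fully resolve the CAG promoter, so the depositor's sequence is the reference for that region. The plasmid serves to make recombinant glycosylated irisin, for example as a protein standard or control.
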