Features (pLannotate 1.2.2; 14 found; start..end, strand, type, name):
      4..383     +  enhancer       CMV enhancer: human cytomegalovirus immediate early enhancer
    386..661     +  promoter       chicken β-actin promoter: No description available
    662..1674    +  intron         chimeric intron: chimera between introns from chicken β-actin and rabbit β-globin
   1672..1770    +  CDS            HBBC_AMMLE (fragment): Experimental evidence at protein level: Swiss-Prot protein existence level 1. Involved in oxygen transport from the lung to the various peripheral tissues. From Ammotragus lervia (Barbary sheep) (Antilope lervia).
   1825..2193    +  CDS            Fndc5 (fragment): FNDC5_MOUSE - Also known as Frcp2, Pep. Experimental evidence at protein level: Swiss-Prot protein existence level 1. [Irisin]: mediates beneficial effects of muscular exercise. Induces browning of white adipose tissue by stimulating UCP1 expression, at least in part, via the nuclear receptor PPARA. From Mus musculus (Mouse).
   2239..2313    +  CDS            HBB (fragment): HBB_PONPY - Experimental evidence at transcript level: Swiss-Prot protein existence level 2. Involved in oxygen transport from the lung to the various peripheral tissues. From Pongo pygmaeus (Bornean orangutan).
   2384..2439    +  polyA_signal   β-globin poly(A) signal: rabbit β-globin polyadenylation signal (Gil and Proudfoot, 1987)
   2822..2838    -  protein_bind   lac operator: The lac repressor binds to the lac operator to inhibit transcription in E. coli. This inhibition can be relieved by adding lactose or isopropyl-β-D-thiogalactopyranoside (IPTG). lac repressor encoded by lacI
   2846..2876    -  promoter       lac promoter: promoter for the E. coli lac operon
   2891..2912    -  protein_bind   CAP binding site: CAP binding activates transcription in the presence of cAMP. E. coli catabolite activator protein
   2928..3029    -  CDS            lacI (fragment): LACI_ECOLI - Experimental evidence at protein level: Swiss-Prot protein existence level 1. Repressor of the lactose operon. Binds allolactose as an inducer. From Escherichia coli (strain K12).
   3212..3800    -  rep_origin     ori: high-copy-number ColE1/pMB1/pBR322/pUC origin of replication
   3971..4831    -  CDS            AmpR: β-lactamase; bla; confers resistance to ampicillin, carbenicillin, and related antibiotics
   4832..4936    -  promoter       AmpR promoter: bla
>Addgene plasmid #122729 | pHLSec2-irisin-his | depositor full sequence | sequence record 234226 | pHLSec2-irisin-his sequence 4962 bps
GTCGACATTGATTATTGACTAGTTATTAATAGTAATCAATTACGGGGTCATTAGTTCATAGCCCATATAT
GGAGTTCCGCGTTACATAACTTACGGTAAATGGCCCGCCTGGCTGACCGCCCAACGACCCCCGCCCATTG
ACGTCAATAATGACGTATGTTCCCATAGTAACGCCAATAGGGACTTTCCATTGACGTCAATGGGTGGACT
ATTTACGGTAAACTGCCCACTTGGCAGTACATCAAGTGTATCATATGCCAAGTACGCCCCCTATTGACGT
CAATGACGGTAAATGGCCCGCCTGGCATTATGCCCAGTACATGACCTTATGGGACTTTCCTACTTGGCAG
TACATCTACGTATTAGTCATCGCTATTACCATGGGTCGAGGTGAGCCCCACGTTCTGCTTCACTCTCCCC
ATCTCCCCCCCCTCCCCACCCCCAATTTTGTATTTATTTATTTTTTAATTATTTTGTGCAGCGATGGGGG
CGGGGGGGGGGGGGGCGCGCGCCAGGCGGGGCGGGGCGGGGCGAGGGGCGGGGCGGGGCGAGGCGGAGAG
GTGCGGCGGCAGCCAATCAGAGCGGCGCGCTCCGAAAGTTTCCTTTTATGGCGAGGCGGCGGCGGCGGCG
GCCCTATAAAAAGCGAAGCGCGCGGCGGGCGGGAGTCGCTGCGTTGCCTTCGCCCCGTGCCCCGCTCCGC
GCCGCCTCGCGCCGCCCGCCCCGGCTCTGACTGACCGCGTTACTCCCACAGGTGAGCGGGCGGGACGGCC
CTTCTCCTCCGGGCTGTAATTAGCGCTTGGTTTAATGACGGCTCGTTTCTTTTCTGTGGCTGCGTGAAAG
CCTTAAAGGGCTCCGGGAGGGCCCTTTGTGCGGGGGGGAGCGGCTCGGGGGGTGCGTGCGTGTGTGTGTG
CGTGGGGAGCGCCGCGTGCGGCCCGCGCTGCCCGGCGGCTGTGAGCGCTGCGGGCGCGGCGCGGGGCTTT
GTGCGCTCCGCGTGTGCGCGAGGGGAGCGCGGCCGGGGGCGGTGCCCCGCGGTGCGGGGGGGCTGCGAGG
GGAACAAAGGCTGCGTGCGGGGTGTGTGCGTGGGGGGGTGAGCAGGGGGTGTGGGCGCGGCGGTCGGGCT
GTAACCCCCCCCTGCACCCCCCTCCCCGAGTTGCTGAGCACGGCCCGGCTTCGGGTGCGGGGCTCCGTGC
GGGGCGTGGCGCGGGGCTCGCCGTGCCGGGCGGGGGGTGGCGGCAGGTGGGGGTGCCGGGCGGGGCGGGG
CCGCCTCGGGCCGGGGAGGGCTCGGGGGAGGGGCGCGGCGGCCCCCGGAGCGCCGGCGGCTGTCGAGGCG
CGGCGAGCCGCAGCCATTGCCTTTTATGGTAATCGTGCGAGAGGGCGCAGGGACTTCCTTTGTCCCAAAT
CTGTGCGGAGCCGAAATCTGGGAGGCGCCGCCGCACCCCCTCTAGCGGGCGCGGGGCGAAGCGGTGCGGC
GCCGGCAGGAAGGAAATGGGCGGGGAGGGCCTTCGTGCGTCGCCGCGCCGCCGTCCCCTTCTCCCTCTCC
AGCCTCGGGGCTGTCCGCGGGGGGACGGCTGCCTTCGGGGGGGACGGGGCAGGGCGGGGTTCGGCTTCTG
GCGTGTGACCGGCGGCTCTAGCGCCTCTGCTAACCATGTTCATGCCTTCTTCTTTTTCCTACAGCTCCTG
GGCAACGTGCTGGTTGTTGTGCTGTCTCATCATTTTGGCAAAGAATTGCGGCCGTCTCAGGCCGAGTTCG
GTACCGCCACCATGGGCATCCTTCCCAGCCCTGGGATGCCTGCGCTGCTCTCCCTCGTGAGCCTTCTCTC
CGTGCTGCTGATGGGTTGCGTAGCTGAAGGATCCGCGGACAGCCCCTCAGCCCCTGTGAACGTGACCGTC
CGGCACCTCAAGGCCAACTCTGCCGTGGTCAGCTGGGATGTCCTGGAGGATGAAGTGGTCATTGGCTTTG
CCATCTCTCAGCAGAAGAAGGATGTGCGGATGCTCCGGTTCATTCAGGAGGTGAACACCACCACCCGGTC
CTGCGCTCTCTGGGACCTGGAGGAGGACACAGAATATATCGTCCATGTGCAGGCCATCTCCATCCAGGGA
CAGAGCCCAGCCAGTGAGCCTGTGCTCTTCAAGACCCCACGCGAGGCTGAAAAGATGGCCTCAAAGAACA
AAGATGAGGTGACCATGAAGGAGGAATTCCATCACCACCATCATCACCATCATTGACTCGAGCGATAATT
CACTCCTCAGGTGCAGGCTGCCTATCAGAAGGTGGTGGCTGGTGTGGCCAATGCCCTGGCTCACAAATAC
CACTGAGATCTTTTTCCCTCTGCCAAAAATTATGGGGACATCATGAAGCCCCTTGAGCATCTGACTTCTG
GCTAATAAAGGAAATTTATTTTCATTGCAATAGTGTGTTGGAATTTTTTGTGTCTCTCACTCGGAAGGAC
ATATGGGAGGGCAAATCATTTAAAACATCAGAATGAGTATTTGGTTTAGAGTTTGGCAACATATGCCATA
TGCTGGCTGCCATGAACAAAGGTGGCTATAAAGAGGTCATCAGTATATGAAACAGCCCCCTGCTGTCCAT
TCCTTATTCCATAGAAAAGCCTTGACTTGAGGTTAGATTTTTTTTATATTTTGTTTTGTGTTATTTTTTT
CTTTAACATCCCTAAAATTTTCCTTACATGTTTTACTAGCCAGATTTTTCCTCCTCTCCTGACTACTCCC
AGTCATAGCTGTCCCTCTTCTCTTATGAAGATCCCTCGACCTGCAGCCCAAGCTTGGCGTAATCATGGTC
ATAGCTGTTTCCTGTGTGAAATTGTTATCCGCTCACAATTCCACACAACATACGAGCCGGAAGCATAAAG
TGTAAAGCCTGGGGTGCCTAATGAGTGAGCTAACTCACATTAATTGCGTTGCGCTCACTGCCCGCTTTCC
AGTCGGGAAACCTGTCGTGCCAGCGGATCGATCCGCTGCATTAATGAATCGGCCAACGCGCGGGGAGAGG
CGGTTTGCGTATTGGGCGCTCTTCCGCTTCCTCGCTCACTGACTCGCTGCGCTCGGTCGTTCGGCTGCGG
CGAGCGGTATCAGCTCACTCAAAGGCGGTAATACGGTTATCCACAGAATCAGGGGATAACGCAGGAAAGA
ACATGTGAGCAAAAGGCCAGCAAAAGGCCAGGAACCGTAAAAAGGCCGCGTTGCTGGCGTTTTTCCATAG
GCTCCGCCCCCCTGACGAGCATCACAAAAATCGACGCTCAAGTCAGAGGTGGCGAAACCCGACAGGACTA
TAAAGATACCAGGCGTTTCCCCCTGGAAGCTCCCTCGTGCGCTCTCCTGTTCCGACCCTGCCGCTTACCG
GATACCTGTCCGCCTTTCTCCCTTCGGGAAGCGTGGCGCTTTCTCAATGCTCACGCTGTAGGTATCTCAG
TTCGGTGTAGGTCGTTCGCTCCAAGCTGGGCTGTGTGCACGAACCCCCCGTTCAGCCCGACCGCTGCGCC
TTATCCGGTAACTATCGTCTTGAGTCCAACCCGGTAAGACACGACTTATCGCCACTGGCAGCAGCCACTG
GTAACAGGATTAGCAGAGCGAGGTATGTAGGCGGTGCTACAGAGTTCTTGAAGTGGTGGCCTAACTACGG
CTACACTAGAAGGACAGTATTTGGTATCTGCGCTCTGCTGAAGCCAGTTACCTTCGGAAAAAGAGTTGGT
AGCTCTTGATCCGGCAAACAAACCACCGCTGGTAGCGGTGGTTTTTTTGTTTGCAAGCAGCAGATTACGC
GCAGAAAAAAAGGATCTCAAGAAGATCCTTTGATCTTTTCTACGGGGTCTGACGCTCAGTGGAACGAAAA
CTCACGTTAAGGGATTTTGGTCATGAGATTATCAAAAAGGATCTTCACCTAGATCCTTTTAAATTAAAAA
TGAAGTTTTAAATCAATCTAAAGTATATATGAGTAAACTTGGTCTGACAGTTACCAATGCTTAATCAGTG
AGGCACCTATCTCAGCGATCTGTCTATTTCGTTCATCCATAGTTGCCTGACTCCCCGTCGTGTAGATAAC
TACGATACGGGAGGGCTTACCATCTGGCCCCAGTGCTGCAATGATACCGCGAGACCCACGCTCACCGGCT
CCAGATTTATCAGCAATAAACCAGCCAGCCGGAAGGGCCGAGCGCAGAAGTGGTCCTGCAACTTTATCCG
CCTCCATCCAGTCTATTAATTGTTGCCGGGAAGCTAGAGTAAGTAGTTCGCCAGTTAATAGTTTGCGCAA
CGTTGTTGCCATTGCTACAGGCATCGTGGTGTCACGCTCGTCGTTTGGTATGGCTTCATTCAGCTCCGGT
TCCCAACGATCAAGGCGAGTTACATGATCCCCCATGTTGTGCAAAAAAGCGGTTAGCTCCTTCGGTCCTC
CGATCGTTGTCAGAAGTAAGTTGGCCGCAGTGTTATCACTCATGGTTATGGCAGCACTGCATAATTCTCT
TACTGTCATGCCATCCGTAAGATGCTTTTCTGTGACTGGTGAGTACTCAACCAAGTCATTCTGAGAATAG
TGTATGCGGCGACCGAGTTGCTCTTGCCCGGCGTCAATACGGGATAATACCGCGCCACATAGCAGAACTT
TAAAAGTGCTCATCATTGGAAAACGTTCTTCGGGGCGAAAACTCTCAAGGATCTTACCGCTGTTGAGATC
CAGTTCGATGTAACCCACTCGTGCACCCAACTGATCTTCAGCATCTTTTACTTTCACCAGCGTTTCTGGG
TGAGCAAAAACAGGAAGGCAAAATGCCGCAAAAAAGGGAATAAGGGCGACACGGAAATGTTGAATACTCA
TACTCTTCCTTTTTCAATATTATTGAAGCATTTATCAGGGTTATTGTCTCATGAGCGGATACATATTTGA
ATGTATTTAGAAAAATAAACAAATAGGGGTTCCGCGCACATTTCCCCGAAAAGTGCCACCTG
