Features (pLannotate 1.2.2; 14 found; start..end, strand, type, name):
      5..384     +  enhancer       CMV enhancer: human cytomegalovirus immediate early enhancer
    386..662     +  promoter       chicken β-actin promoter: No description available
    663..1679    +  intron         chimeric intron: chimera between introns from chicken β-actin and rabbit β-globin
   1677..1775    +  CDS            HBBC_AMMLE (fragment): Experimental evidence at protein level: Swiss-Prot protein existence level 1. Involved in oxygen transport from the lung to the various peripheral tissues. From Ammotragus lervia (Barbary sheep) (Antilope lervia).
   1830..2198    +  CDS            Fndc5 (fragment): FNDC5_MOUSE - Also known as Frcp2, Pep. Experimental evidence at protein level: Swiss-Prot protein existence level 1. [Irisin]: mediates beneficial effects of muscular exercise. Induces browning of white adipose tissue by stimulating UCP1 expression, at least in part, via the nuclear receptor PPARA. From Mus musculus (Mouse).
   2244..2318    +  CDS            HBB (fragment): HBB_PONPY - Experimental evidence at transcript level: Swiss-Prot protein existence level 2. Involved in oxygen transport from the lung to the various peripheral tissues. From Pongo pygmaeus (Bornean orangutan).
   2389..2444    +  polyA_signal   β-globin poly(A) signal: rabbit β-globin polyadenylation signal (Gil and Proudfoot, 1987)
   2829..2845    -  protein_bind   lac operator: The lac repressor binds to the lac operator to inhibit transcription in E. coli. This inhibition can be relieved by adding lactose or isopropyl-β-D-thiogalactopyranoside (IPTG). lac repressor encoded by lacI
   2853..2883    -  promoter       lac promoter: promoter for the E. coli lac operon
   2898..2919    -  protein_bind   CAP binding site: CAP binding activates transcription in the presence of cAMP. E. coli catabolite activator protein
   2935..3036    -  CDS            lacI (fragment): LACI_ECOLI - Experimental evidence at protein level: Swiss-Prot protein existence level 1. Repressor of the lactose operon. Binds allolactose as an inducer. From Escherichia coli (strain K12).
   3219..3807    -  rep_origin     ori: high-copy-number ColE1/pMB1/pBR322/pUC origin of replication
   3978..4838    -  CDS            AmpR: β-lactamase; bla; confers resistance to ampicillin, carbenicillin, and related antibiotics
   4839..4943    -  promoter       AmpR promoter: bla
>Addgene plasmid #122729 | pHLSec2-irisin-his | addgene full sequence | sequence record 239333 | Addgene NGS Result
GGTCGACATTGATTATTGACTAGTTATTAATAGTAATCAATTACGGGGTCATTAGTTCATAGCCCATATA
TGGAGTTCCGCGTTACATAACTTACGGTAAATGGCCCGCCTGGCTGACCGCCCAACGACCCCCGCCCATT
GACGTCAATAATGACGTATGTTCCCATAGTAACGCCAATAGGGACTTTCCATTGACGTCAATGGGTGGAG
TATTTACGGTAAACTGCCCACTTGGCAGTACATCAAGTGTATCATATGCCAAGTACGCCCCCTATTGACG
TCAATGACGGTAAATGGCCCGCCTGGCATTATGCCCAGTACATGACCTTATGGGACTTTCCTACTTGGCA
GTACATCTACGTATTAGTCATCGCTATTACCATGGTCGAGGTGAGCCCCACGTTCTGCTTCACTCTCCCC
ATCTCCCCCCCCTCCCCACCCCCAATTTTGTATTTATTTATTTTTTAATTATTTTGTGCAGCGATGGGGG
CGGGGGGGGGGGGGGNSGCGCGCCRGGSGGGGSGGGGSGGGGSGRGGGGSGGGGSGGGGSGRGGCGGAGA
GGTGCGGCGGCAGCCAATCAGAGCGGCGCGCTCCGAAAGTTTCCTTTTATGGCGAGGCGGCGGCGGCGGC
GGCCCTATAAAAAGCGAAGCGCGCGGCGGGCGGGAGTCGCTGCGCGCTGCCTTCGCCCCGTGCCCCGCTC
CGCCGCCGCCTCGCGCCGCCCGCCCCGGCTCTGACTGACCGCGTTACTCCCACAGGTGAGCGGGCGGGAC
GGCCCTTCTCCTCCGGGCTGTAATTAGCGCTTGGTTTAATGACGGCTTGTTTCTTTTCTGTGGCTGCGTG
AAAGCCTTGAGGGGCTCCGGGAGGGCCCTTTGTGCGGGGGGAGCGGCTCGGGGGGTGCGTGCGTGTGTGT
GTGCGTGGGGAGCGCCGCGTGCGGCTCCGCGCTGCCCGGCGGCTGTGAGCGCTGCGGGCGCGGCGCGGGG
CTTTGTGCGCTCCGCAGTGTGCGCGAGGGGAGCGCGGCCGGGGGCGGTGCCCCGCGGTGCGGGGGGGGCT
GCGAGGGGAACAAAGGCTGCGTGCGGGGTGTGTGCGTGGGGGGGTGAGCAGGGGGTGTGGGCGCGTCGGT
CGGGCTGCAACCCCCCCTGCACCCCCCTCCCCGAGTTGCTGAGCACGGCCCGGCTTCGGGTGCGGGGCTC
CGTACGGGGCGTGGCGCGGGGCTCGCCGTGCCGGGCGGGGGGTGGCGGCAGGTGGGGGTGCCGGGCGGGG
CGGGGCCGCCTCGGGCCGGGGRGGGCTCGGGGGAGGGGCGCGGCGGCCCCCGGAGCGCCGGCGGCTGTCG
AGGCGCGGCGAGCCGCAGCCATTGCCTTTTATGGTAATCGTGCGAGAGGGCGCAGGGACTTCCTTTGTCC
CAAATCTGTGCGGAGCCGAAATCTGGGAGGCGCCGCCGCACCCCCTCTAGCGGGCGCGGGGCGAAGCGGT
GCGGCGCCGGCAGGAAGGAAATGGGCGGGGAGGGCCTTCGTGCGTCGCCGCGCCGCCGTCCCCTTCTCCC
TCTCCAGCCTCGGGGCTGTCCGCGGGGGGACGGCTGCCTTCGGGGGGGACGGGGCAGGGCGGGGTTCGGC
TTCTGGCGTGTGACCGGCGGCTCTAGCGCCTCTGCTAACCATGTTCATGCCTTCTTCTTTTTCCTACAGC
TCCTGGGCAACGTGCTGGTTGTTGTGCTGTCTCATCATTTTGGCAAAGAATTGCGGCCGTCTCAGGCCGA
GTTCGGTACCGCCACCATGGGCATCCTTCCCAGCCCTGGGATGCCTGCGCTGCTCTCCCTCGTGAGCCTT
CTCTCCGTGCTGCTGATGGGTTGCGTAGCTGAAGGATCCGCGGACAGCCCCTCAGCCCCTGTGAACGTGA
CCGTCCGGCACCTCAAGGCCAACTCTGCCGTGGTCAGCTGGGATGTCCTGGAGGATGAAGTGGTCATTGG
CTTTGCCATCTCTCAGCAGAAGAAGGATGTGCGGATGCTCCGGTTCATTCAGGAGGTGAACACCACCACC
CGGTCCTGCGCTCTCTGGGACCTGGAGGAGGACACAGAATATATCGTCCATGTGCAGGCCATCTCCATCC
AGGGACAGAGCCCAGCCAGTGAGCCTGTGCTCTTCAAGACCCCACGCGAGGCTGAAAAGATGGCCTCAAA
GAACAAAGATGAGGTGACCATGAAGGAGGAATTCCATCACCACCATCATCACCATCATTGACTCGAGCGA
TAATTCACTCCTCAGGTGCAGGCTGCCTATCAGAAGGTGGTGGCTGGTGTGGCCAATGCCCTGGCTCACA
AATACCACTGAGATCTTTTTCCCTCTGCCAAAAATTATGGGGACATCATGAAGCCCCTTGAGCATCTGAC
TTCTGGCTAATAAAGGAAATTTATTTTCATTGCAATAGTGTGTTGGAATTTTTTGTGTCTCTCACTCGGA
AGGACATATGGGAGGGCAAATCATTTAAAACATCAGAATGAGTATTTGGTTTAGAGTTTGGCAACATATG
CCCATATGCTGGCTGCCATGAACAAAGGTTGGCTATAAAGAGGTCATCAGTATATGAAACAGCCCCCTGC
TGTCCATTCCTTATTCCATAGAAAAGCCTTGACTTGAGGTTAGATTTTTTTTATATTTTGTTTTGTGTTA
TTTTTTTCTTTAACATCCCTAAAATTTTCCTTACATGTTTTACTAGCCAGATTTTTCCTCCTCTCCTGAC
TACTCCCAGTCATAGCTGTCCCTCTTCTCTTATGGAGATCCCTCGACCTGCAGCCCAAGCTTGGCGTAAT
CATGGTCATAGCTGTTTCCTGTGTGAAATTGTTATCCGCTCACAATTCCACACAACATACGAGCCGGAAG
CATAAAGTGTAAAGCCTGGGGTGCCTAATGAGTGAGCTAACTCACATTAATTGCGTTGCGCTCACTGCCC
GCTTTCCAGTCGGGAAACCTGTCGTGCCAGCGGATCGATCCGCTGCATTAATGAATCGGCCAACGCGCGG
GGAGAGGCGGTTTGCGTATTGGGCGCTCTTCCGCTTCCTCGCTCACTGACTCGCTGCGCTCGGTCGTTCG
GCTGCGGCGAGCGGTATCAGCTCACTCAAAGGCGGTAATACGGTTATCCACAGAATCAGGGGATAACGCA
GGAAAGAACATGTGAGCAAAAGGCCAGCAAAAGGCCAGGAACCGTAAAAAGGCCGCGTTGCTGGCGTTTT
TCCATAGGCTCCGCCCCCCTGACGAGCATCACAAAAATCGACGCTCAAGTCAGAGGTGGCGAAACCCGAC
AGGACTATAAAGATACCAGGCGTTTCCCCCTGGAAGCTCCCTCGTGCGCTCTCCTGTTCCGACCCTGCCG
CTTACCGGATACCTGTCCGCCTTTCTCCCTTCGGGAAGCGTGGCGCTTTCTCATAGCTCACGCTGTAGGT
ATCTCAGTTCGGTGTAGGTCGTTCGCTCCAAGCTGGGCTGTGTGCACGAACCCCCCGTTCAGCCCGACCG
CTGCGCCTTATCCGGTAACTATCGTCTTGAGTCCAACCCGGTAAGACACGACTTATCGCCACTGGCAGCA
GCCACTGGTAACAGGATTAGCAGAGCGAGGTATGTAGGCGGTGCTACAGAGTTCTTGAAGTGGTGGCCTA
ACTACGGCTACACTAGAAGAACAGTATTTGGTATCTGCGCTCTGCTGAAGCCAGTTACCTTCGGAAAAAG
AGTTGGTAGCTCTTGATCCGGCAAACAAACCACCGCTGGTAGCGGTGGTTTTTTTGTTTGCAAGCAGCAG
ATTACGCGCAGAAAAAAAGGATCTCAAGAAGATCCTTTGATCTTTTCTACGGGGTCTGACGCTCAGTGGA
ACGAAAACTCACGTTAAGGGATTTTGGTCATGAGATTATCAAAAAGGATCTTCACCTAGATCCTTTTAAA
TTAAAAATGAAGTTTTAAATCAATCTAAAGTATATATGAGTAAACTTGGTCTGACAGTTACCAATGCTTA
ATCAGTGAGGCACCTATCTCAGCGATCTGTCTATTTCGTTCATCCATAGTTGCCTGACTCCCCGTCGTGT
AGATAACTACGATACGGGAGGGCTTACCATCTGGCCCCAGTGCTGCAATGATACCGCGAGACCCACGCTC
ACCGGCTCCAGATTTATCAGCAATAAACCAGCCAGCCGGAAGGGCCGAGCGCAGAAGTGGTCCTGCAACT
TTATCCGCCTCCATCCAGTCTATTAATTGTTGCCGGGAAGCTAGAGTAAGTAGTTCGCCAGTTAATAGTT
TGCGCAACGTTGTTGCCATTGCTACAGGCATCGTGGTGTCACGCTCGTCGTTTGGTATGGCTTCATTCAG
CTCCGGTTCCCAACGATCAAGGCGAGTTACATGATCCCCCATGTTGTGCAAAAAAGCGGTTAGCTCCTTC
GGTCCTCCGATCGTTGTCAGAAGTAAGTTGGCCGCAGTGTTATCACTCATGGTTATGGCAGCACTGCATA
ATTCTCTTACTGTCATGCCATCCGTAAGATGCTTTTCTGTGACTGGTGAGTACTCAACCAAGTCATTCTG
AGAATAGTGTATGCGGCGACCGAGTTGCTCTTGCCCGGCGTCAATACGGGATAATACCGCGCCACATAGC
AGAACTTTAAAAGTGCTCATCATTGGAAAACGTTCTTCGGGGCGAAAACTCTCAAGGATCTTACCGCTGT
TGAGATCCAGTTCGATGTAACCCACTCGTGCACCCAACTGATCTTCAGCATCTTTTACTTTCACCAGCGT
TTCTGGGTGAGCAAAAACAGGAAGGCAAAATGCCGCAAAAAAGGGAATAAGGGCGACACGGAAATGTTGA
ATACTCATACTCTTCCTTTTTCAATATTATTGAAGCATTTATCAGGGTTATTGTCTCATGAGCGGATACA
TATTTGAATGTATTTAGAAAAATAAACAAATAGGGGTTCCGCGCACATTTCCCCGAAAAGTGCCACCTG
